Addgene plasmid #240442: HisH2A-InteinCBD-H2B
Purpose: Expresses H2A-Intein-Chitinbinding domain bound to H2B
Depositing lab: Mark Glover. Depositing organization: University of Alberta. Publication: Structural insights into gammaH2Ax containing nucleosomes. Panigrahi R, Edwards R, Islam MT, Lu J, Kulepa A, Kim TH, Mark Glover JN. Nucleic Acids Res. 2025 Oct 14;53(19):gkaf1028. doi: 10.1093/nar/gkaf1028. PubMed 41123210.
Backbone
  Vector backbone: pDUET1
  Vector type: Bacterial Expression
Growth in bacteria
  Bacterial resistance: Ampicillin, 100 μg/mL
  Growth temperature: 37°C
  Growth strain: DH5alpha
  Copy number: Low Copy
Gene/Insert 1
  Gene/Insert name: HisH2A-Intein-CBD
  Species: H. sapiens (human)
  Insert size (bp): 1255
  Tag / fusion protein: His tag (N terminal on insert); C-terminal fusion with intein-chitin binding domain (C terminal on insert)
Gene/Insert 2
  Gene/Insert name: H2B
  Insert size (bp): 381
  Entrez Gene: H2B
Terms and licenses: Academic/Nonprofit Terms; Industry Terms: Not Available to Industry
How to cite: HisH2A-InteinCBD-H2B was a gift from Mark Glover (Addgene plasmid # 240442 ; http://n2t.net/addgene:240442 ; RRID:Addgene_240442)
