[The description below was written by a language model from this plasmid's Addgene catalogue record and pLannotate feature annotations shown in this document.]
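Description:
HisH2A-InteinCBD-H2B is a bacterial co-expression plasmid built on a Duet-type backbone (recorded as pDUET1) that produces two human histones from separate T7 cassettes in E. coli. It is propagated through a ColE1/pBR322-family origin accompanied by the rop gene and bom site, consistent with the low copy number listed in the record, and is selected with ampicillin through the β-lactamase gene. An f1 origin is also present. The plasmid carries lacI under its own promoter, so both T7 promoter/lac operator units are repressed until induction with IPTG in a host that supplies T7 RNA polymerase. Short tetracycline-resistance fragments annotated near lacI are backbone remnants rather than functional markers.

The first cassette begins with a T7 promoter and lac operator that span the sequence origin, followed by a T7 gene 10 ribosome binding site. It encodes an N-terminally His-tagged H2A-family histone fused at its C terminus to the Mxe GyrA intein and a chitin binding domain. The catalogue calls this insert H2A, whereas the feature annotation identifies the histone segment as a fragment of human H2AX, in keeping with the associated work on γH2AX nucleosomes. The second cassette expresses human H2B. The S-tag annotated downstream of H2B comes from the vector, and the record does not say whether it is translated. A single T7 terminator follows.

Co-expression should allow recovery of the H2A–H2B pair as a complex, as the stated purpose indicates. The GyrA intein undergoes thiol-induced N-terminal cleavage, releasing the histone from the chitin-bound tag. This chemistry typically yields a C-terminal thioester suitable for ligating a modified peptide, although the record does not describe that step explicitly.
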