Features (pLannotate 1.2.2; 24 found; start..end, strand, type, name):
     38..60      +  RBS            RBS: efficient ribosome binding site from bacteriophage T7 gene 10 (Olins and Rangwala, 1989)
    130..534     +  CDS            H2AX (fragment): H2AX_HUMAN - Also known as H2AFX From Homo sapiens (Human).
    535..1128    +  CDS            Mxe GyrA intein: modified GyrA intein (Southworth et al., 1999); Mycobacterium xenopi gyrA; N-terminal cleavage of this intein can be induced by thiols.
   1159..1314    +  CDS            CBD: chitin binding domain from chitinase A1 (Watanabe et al., 1994); Bacillus circulans chiA
   1388..1406    +  promoter       T7 promoter: promoter for bacteriophage T7 RNA polymerase
   1407..1431    +  protein_bind   lac operator: The lac repressor binds to the lac operator to inhibit transcription in E. coli. This inhibition can be relieved by adding lactose or isopropyl-β-D-thiogalactopyranoside (IPTG). lac repressor encoded by lacI
   1474..1853    +  CDS            H2B (fragment) (sequence partly withheld): human histone H2B; HIST1H2BJ
   1868..1909    +  CDS            S-Tag (fragment): affinity and epitope tag derived from pancreatic ribonuclease A
   1939..1956    +  CDS            SET1 (fragment): solubility-enhancement tag derived from T7 phage gene 10B
   1964..2011    +  terminator     T7 terminator: transcription terminator for bacteriophage T7 RNA polymerase
   2048..2503    +  rep_origin     f1 ori (sequence partly withheld): f1 bacteriophage origin of replication; arrow indicates direction of (+) strand synthesis
   2618..3478    -  CDS            AmpR: β-lactamase; bla; confers resistance to ampicillin, carbenicillin, and related antibiotics
   3479..3571    -  promoter       AmpR promoter: bla
   3652..4240    +  rep_origin     ori: high-copy-number ColE1/pMB1/pBR322/pUC origin of replication
   4426..4565    -  misc_feature   bom: basis of mobility region from pBR322
   4667..4858    -  CDS            rop: Rop protein, which maintains plasmids at low copy number; rop
   4875..5255    +  CDS            YPB1_ECOLX: Protein predicted: Swiss-Prot protein existence level 4. From Escherichia coli.
   5317..5381    -  CDS            TcR (fragment): tetracycline efflux protein; tet; confers resistance to tetracycline
   5396..5417    -  protein_bind   CAP binding site: CAP binding activates transcription in the presence of cAMP. E. coli catabolite activator protein
   5430..6512    -  CDS            lacI: lac repressor; lacI; The lac repressor binds to the lac operator to inhibit transcription in E. coli. This inhibition can be relieved by adding lactose or isopropyl-β-D-thiogalactopyranoside (IPTG).
   6513..6590    -  promoter       lacI promoter: lacI
   6598..6877    -  CDS            TcR (fragment): tetracycline efflux protein; tet; confers resistance to tetracycline
   6903..6921    +  promoter       T7 promoter: promoter for bacteriophage T7 RNA polymerase
   6922..23      +  protein_bind   lac operator (across the origin): The lac repressor binds to the lac operator to inhibit transcription in E. coli. This inhibition can be relieved by adding lactose or isopropyl-β-D-thiogalactopyranoside (IPTG). lac repressor encoded by lacI
>Addgene plasmid #240442 | HisH2A-InteinCBD-H2B | addgene full sequence | sequence record 484213 | Addgene NGS Result
AATTGTGAGCGGATAACAATTCCCCTCTAGAAATAATTTTGTTTAACTTTAAGAAGGAGATATACCATGG
GCAGCAGCCATCACCATCATCACCACAGCCAGGATCCAGAGAACCTCTACTTCCAAGGCATGTCGGGCCG
CGGCAAGACTGGCGGCAAGGCCCGCGCCAAGGCCAAGTCGCGCTCGTCGCGCGCCGGCCTCCAGTTCCCA
GTGGGCCGTGTACACCGGCTGCTGCGGAAGGGCCACTACGCCGAGCGCGTTGGCGCCGGCGCGCCAGTGT
ACCTGGCGGCAGTGCTGGAGTACCTCACCGCTGAGATCCTGGAGCTGGCGGGCAATGCGGCCCGCGACAA
CAAGAAGACGCGAATCATCCCCCGCCACCTGCAGCTGGCCATCCGCAACGACGAGGAGCTCAACAAGCTG
CTGGGCGGCGTGACGATCGCCCAGGGAGGCGTCCTGCCCAACATCCAGGCCGTGCTGCTGCCCAAGAAGA
CCAGCGCCACCGTGGGGCCGAAGGCGCCCTCGGGCGGCAAGAAGTGCATCACGGGAGATGCACTAGTTGC
CCTACCCGAGGGCGAGTCGGTACGCATCGCCGACATCGTGCCGGGTGCGCGGCCCAACAGTGACAACGCC
ATCGACCTGAAAGTCCTTGACCGGCATGGCAATCCCGTGCTCGCCGACCGGCTGTTCCACTCCGGCGAGC
ATCCGGTGTACACGGTGCGTACGGTCGAAGGTCTGCGTGTGACGGGCACCGCGAACCACCCGTTGTTGTG
TTTGGTCGACGTCGCCGGGGTGCCGACCCTGCTGTGGAAGCTGATCGACGAAATCAAGCCGGGCGATTAC
GCGGTGATTCAACGCAGCGCATTCAGCGTCGACTGTGCAGGTTTTGCCCGCGGGAAACCCGAATTTGCGC
CCACAACCTACACAGTCGGCGTCCCTGGACTGGTGCGTTTCTTGGAAGCACACCACCGAGACCCGGACGC
CCAAGCTATCGCCGACGAGCTGACCGACGGGCGGTTCTACTACGCGAAAGTCGCCAGTGTCACCGACGCC
GGCGTGCAGCCGGTGTATAGCCTTCGTGTCGACACGGCAGACCACGCGTTTATCACGAACGGGTTCGTCA
GCCACGCTACTGGCCTCACCGGTCTGAACTCAGGCCTCACGACAAATCCTGGTGTATCCGCTTGGCAGGT
CAACACAGCTTATACTGCGGGACAATTGGTCACATATAACGGCAAGACGTATAAATGTTTGCAGCCCCAC
ACCTCCTTGGCAGGATGGGAACCATCCAACGTTCCTGCCTTGTGGCAGCTTCAATGAAGCTTGCGGCCGC
ATAATGCTTAAGTCGAACAGAAAGTAATCGTATTGTACACGGCCGCATAATCGAAATTAATACGACTCAC
TATAGGGGAATTGTGAGCGGATAACAATTCCCCATCTTAGTATATTAGTTAAGTATAAGAAGGAGATATA
CAT
[378 nt withheld, positions 1474-1851]
TAGTCTCGAGTCTGGTAAAGAAACCGCTGCTGCGAAATTTGAACGCCAGCACATGGACTCGTCTACTAGC
GCAGCTTAATTAACCTAGGCTGCTGCCACCGCTGAGCAATAACTAGCATAACCCCTTGGGGCCTCTAAAC
GGGTCTTGAGGGGTTTTTTGCTGAAAGGAGGAACTATATCCGGATTGGCGAATGGG
[124 nt withheld, positions 2048-2171]
C
[91 nt withheld, positions 2173-2263]
A
[49 nt withheld, positions 2265-2313]
CCTTTGACGTTGGAGTCCACGTTCTTT
[37 nt withheld, positions 2341-2377]
ACCCTATCTCGGTCTATTCTTTTGATTTATAAGGGATTTTGCCGATTTCGGCCTATTGGTTAAAAAATGA
GCTGATTTAACAAAAATTTAACGCGAATTTTAACAAAATATTAACGTTTACAATTTCTGGCGGCACGATG
GCATGAGATTATCAAAAAGGATCTTCACCTAGATCCTTTTAAATTAAAAATGAAGTTTTAAATCAATCTA
AAGTATATATGAGTAAACTTGGTCTGACAGTTACCAATGCTTAATCAGTGAGGCACCTATCTCAGCGATC
TGTCTATTTCGTTCATCCATAGTTGCCTGACTCCCCGTCGTGTAGATAACTACGATACGGGAGGGCTTAC
CATCTGGCCCCAGTGCTGCAATGATACCGCGAGACCCACGCTCACCGGCTCCAGATTTATCAGCAATAAA
CCAGCCAGCCGGAAGGGCCGAGCGCAGAAGTGGTCCTGCAACTTTATCCGCCTCCATCCAGTCTATTAAT
TGTTGCCGGGAAGCTAGAGTAAGTAGTTCGCCAGTTAATAGTTTGCGCAACGTTGTTGCCATTGCTACAG
GCATCGTGGTGTCACGCTCGTCGTTTGGTATGGCTTCATTCAGCTCCGGTTCCCAACGATCAAGGCGAGT
TACATGATCCCCCATGTTGTGCAAAAAAGCGGTTAGCTCCTTCGGTCCTCCGATCGTTGTCAGAAGTAAG
TTGGCCGCAGTGTTATCACTCATGGTTATGGCAGCACTGCATAATTCTCTTACTGTCATGCCATCCGTAA
GATGCTTTTCTGTGACTGGTGAGTACTCAACCAAGTCATTCTGAGAATAGTGTATGCGGCGACCGAGTTG
CTCTTGCCCGGCGTCAATACGGGATAATACCGCGCCACATAGCAGAACTTTAAAAGTGCTCATCATTGGA
AAACGTTCTTCGGGGCGAAAACTCTCAAGGATCTTACCGCTGTTGAGATCCAGTTCGATGTAACCCACTC
GTGCACCCAACTGATCTTCAGCATCTTTTACTTTCACCAGCGTTTCTGGGTGAGCAAAAACAGGAAGGCA
AAATGCCGCAAAAAAGGGAATAAGGGCGACACGGAAATGTTGAATACTCATACTCTTCCTTTTTCAATCA
TGATTGAAGCATTTATCAGGGTTATTGTCTCATGAGCGGATACATATTTGAATGTATTTAGAAAAATAAA
CAAATAGGTCATGACCAAAATCCCTTAACGTGAGTTTTCGTTCCACTGAGCGTCAGACCCCGTAGAAAAG
ATCAAAGGATCTTCTTGAGATCCTTTTTTTCTGCGCGTAATCTGCTGCTTGCAAACAAAAAAACCACCGC
TACCAGCGGTGGTTTGTTTGCCGGATCAAGAGCTACCAACTCTTTTTCCGAAGGTAACTGGCTTCAGCAG
AGCGCAGATACCAAATACTGTCCTTCTAGTGTAGCCGTAGTTAGGCCACCACTTCAAGAACTCTGTAGCA
CCGCCTACATACCTCGCTCTGCTAATCCTGTTACCAGTGGCTGCTGCCAGTGGCGATAAGTCGTGTCTTA
CCGGGTTGGACTCAAGACGATAGTTACCGGATAAGGCGCAGCGGTCGGGCTGAACGGGGGGTTCGTGCAC
ACAGCCCAGCTTGGAGCGAACGACCTACACCGAACTGAGATACCTACAGCGTGAGCTATGAGAAAGCGCC
ACGCTTCCCGAAGGGAGAAAGGCGGACAGGTATCCGGTAAGCGGCAGGGTCGGAACAGGAGAGCGCACGA
GGGAGCTTCCAGGGGGAAACGCCTGGTATCTTTATAGTCCTGTCGGGTTTCGCCACCTCTGACTTGAGCG
TCGATTTTTGTGATGCTCGTCAGGGGGGCGGAGCCTATGGAAAAACGCCAGCAACGCGGCCTTTTTACGG
TTCCTGGCCTTTTGCTGGCCTTTTGCTCACATGTTCTTTCCTGCGTTATCCCCTGATTCTGTGGATAACC
GTATTACCGCCTTTGAGTGAGCTGATACCGCTCGCCGCAGCCGAACGACCGAGCGCAGCGAGTCAGTGAG
CGAGGAAGCGGAAGAGCGCCTGATGCGGTATTTTCTCCTTACGCATCTGTGCGGTATTTCACACCGCAAT
GGTGCACTCTCAGTACAATCTGCTCTGATGCCGCATAGTTAAGCCAGTATACACTCCGCTATCGCTACGT
GACTGGGTCATGGCTGCGCCCCGACACCCGCCAACACCCGCTGACGCGCCCTGACGGGCTTGTCTGCTCC
CGGCATCCGCTTACAGACAAGCTGTGACCGTCTCCGGGAGCTGCATGTGTCAGAGGTTTTCACCGTCATC
ACCGAAACGCGCGAGGCAGCTGCGGTAAAGCTCATCAGCGTGGTCGTGAAGCGATTCACAGATGTCTGCC
TGTTCATCCGCGTCCAGCTCGTTGAGTTTCTCCAGAAGCGTTAATGTCTGGCTTCTGATAAAGCGGGCCA
TGTTAAGGGCGGTTTTTTCCTGTTTGGTCACTGATGCCTCCGTGTAAGGGGGATTTCTGTTCATGGGGGT
AATGATACCGATGAAACGAGAGAGGATGCTCACGATACGGGTTACTGATGATGAACATGCCCGGTTACTG
GAACGTTGTGAGGGTAAACAACTGGCGGTATGGATGCGGCGGGACCAGAGAAAAATCACTCAGGGTCAAT
GCCAGCGCTTCGTTAATACAGATGTAGGTGTTCCACAGGGTAGCCAGCAGCATCCTGCGATGCAGATCCG
GAACATAATGGTGCAGGGCGCTGACTTCCGCGTTTCCAGACTTTACGAAACACGGAAACCGAAGACCATT
CATGTTGTTGCTCAGGTCGCAGACGTTTTGCAGCAGCAGTCGCTTCACGTTCGCTCGCGTATCGGTGATT
CATTCTGCTAACCAGTAAGGCAACCCCGCCAGCCTAGCCGGGTCCTCAACGACAGGAGCACGATCATGCT
AGTCATGCCCCGCGCCCACCGGAAGGAGCTGACTGGGTTGAAGGCTCTCAAGGGCATCGGTCGAGATCCC
GGTGCCTAATGAGTGAGCTAACTTACATTAATTGCGTTGCGCTCACTGCCCGCTTTCCAGTCGGGAAACC
TGTCGTGCCAGCTGCATTAATGAATCGGCCAACGCGCGGGGAGAGGCGGTTTGCGTATTGGGCGCCAGGG
TGGTTTTTCTTTTCACCAGTGAGACGGGCAACAGCTGATTGCCCTTCACCGCCTGGCCCTGAGAGAGTTG
CAGCAAGCGGTCCACGCTGGTTTGCCCCAGCAGGCGAAAATCCTGTTTGATGGTGGTTAACGGCGGGATA
TAACATGAGCTGTCTTCGGTATCGTCGTATCCCACTACCGAGATGTCCGCACCAACGCGCAGCCCGGACT
CGGTAATGGCGCGCATTGCGCCCAGCGCCATCTGATCGTTGGCAACCAGCATCGCAGTGGGAACGATGCC
CTCATTCAGCATTTGCATGGTTTGTTGAAAACCGGACATGGCACTCCAGTCGCCTTCCCGTTCCGCTATC
GGCTGAATTTGATTGCGAGTGAGATATTTATGCCAGCCAGCCAGACGCAGACGCGCCGAGACAGAACTTA
ATGGGCCCGCTAACAGCGCGATTTGCTGGTGACCCAATGCGACCAGATGCTCCACGCCCAGTCGCGTACC
GTCTTCATGGGAGAAAATAATACTGTTGATGGGTGTCTGGTCAGAGACATCAAGAAATAACGCCGGAACA
TTAGTGCAGGCAGCTTCCACAGCAATGGCATCCTGGTCATCCAGCGGATAGTTAATGATCAGCCCACTGA
CGCGTTGCGCGAGAAGATTGTGCACCGCCGCTTTACAGGCTTCGACGCCGCTTCGTTCTACCATCGACAC
CACCACGCTGGCACCCAGTTGATCGGCGCGAGATTTAATCGCCGCGACAATTTGCGACGGCGCGTGCAGG
GCCAGACTGGAGGTGGCAACGCCAATCAGCAACGACTGTTTGCCCGCCAGTTGTTGTGCCACGCGGTTGG
GAATGTAATTCAGCTCCGCCATCGCCGCTTCCACTTTTTCCCGCGTTTTCGCAGAAACGTGGCTGGCCTG
GTTCACCACGCGGGAAACGGTCTGATAAGAGACACCGGCATACTCTGCGACATCGTATAACGTTACTGGT
TTCACATTCACCACCCTGAATTGACTCTCTTCCGGGCGCTATCATGCCATACCGCGAAAGGTTTTGCGCC
ATTCGATGGTGTCCGGGATCTCGACGCTCTCCCTTATGCGACTCCTGCATTAGGAAGCAGCCCAGTAGTA
GGTTGAGGCCGTTGAGCACCGCCGCCGCAAGGAATGGTGCATGCAAGGAGATGGCGCCCAACAGTCCCCC
GGCCACGGGGCCTGCCACCATACCCACGCCGAAACAAGCGCTCATGAGCCCGAAGTGGCGAGCCCGATCT
TCCCCATCGGTGATGTCGGCGATATAGGCGCCAGCAACCGCACCTGTGGCGCCGGTGATGCCGGCCACGA
TGCGTCCGGCGTAGAGGATCGAGATCGATCTCGATCCCGCGAAATTAATACGACTCACTATAGGGG
